>Addgene plasmid #128526 | pMJA151 | addgene full sequence | sequence record 251271 | Addgene NGS Result
GATCTAACATCCAAAGACGAAAGGTTGAATGAAACCTTTTTGCCATCCGACATCCACAGGTCCATTCTCA
CACATAAGTGCCAAACGCAACAGGAGGGGATACACTAGCAGCAGACCGTTGCAAACGCAGGACCTCCACT
CCTCTTCTCCTCAACACCCACTTTTGCCATCGAAAAACCAGCCCAGTTATTGGGCTTGATTGGAGCTCGC
TCATTCCAATTCCTTCTATTAGGCTACTAACACCATGACTTTATTAGCCTGTCTATCCTGGCCCCCCTGG
CGAGGTTCATGTTTGTTTATTTCCGAATGCAACAAGCTCCGCATTACACCCGAACATCACTCCAGATGAG
GGCTTTCTGAGTGTGGGGTCAAATAGTTTCATGTTCCCCAAATGGCCCAAAACTGACAGTTTAAACGCTG
TCTTGGAACCTAATATGACAAAAGCGTGATCTCATCCAAGATGAACTAAGTTTGGTTCGTTGAAATGCTA
ACGGCCAGTTGGTCAAAAAGAAACTTCCAAAAGTCGGCATACCGTTTGTCTTGTTTGGTATTGATTGACG
AATGCTCAAAAATAATCTCATTAATGCTTAGCGCAGTCTCTCTATCGCTTCTGAACCCCGGTGCACCTGT
GCCGAAACGCAAATGGGGAAACACCCGCTTTTTGGATGATTATGCATTGTCTCCACATTGTATGCTTCCA
AGATTCTGGTGGGAATACTGCTGATAGCCTAACGTTCATGATCAAAATTTAACTGTTCTAACCCCTACTT
GACAGCAATATATAAACAGAAGGAAGCTGCCCTGTCTTAAACCTTTTTTTTTATCATCATTATTAGCTTA
CTTTCATAATTGCGACTGGTTCCAATTGACAAGCTTTTGATTTTAACGACTTTTAACGACAACTTGAGAA
GATCAAAAAACAACTAATTATTCGAAGGATCCAAACGATGAGATTTCCTTCAATTTTTACTGCAGTTTTA
TTCGCAGCATCCTCCGCATTAGCTGCTCCAGTCAACACTACAACAGAAGATGAAACGGCACAAATTCCGG
CTGAAGCTGTCATCGGTTACTCAGATTTAGAAGGGGATTTCGATGTTGCTGTTTTGCCATTTTCCAACAG
CACAAATAACGGGTTATTGTTTATAAATACTACTATTGCCAGCATTGCTGCTAAAGAAGAAGGGGTATCT
CTCGAGAAAAGAGAGGCTGAAGCTCAGGAGGAGTGTCGCGAGCAGATGCAGAGACAGCAGATGCTCAGCC
ACTGCCGGATGTATATGAGACAGCAGATGGAGGAGAGCACGTACCAGACCATGCCCAGGCGGGGAATGGA
GCCGCATATGGCCGAGTGCTGCGAGCAGCTGGAGGGGATGGACGAGAGCTGCAGATGCGAAGGCTTAAGG
ATGATGATGAGGATGATGCAACAGAAGGAGATGCAACCCCGAGGGGAGCAGATGCGAAGGATGATGAGGC
TGGCCGAGAATATCCCTTCCCGCTGCAACCTCAGTCCCATGAGATGCCCCATGGGTGGCTCCATTGCCGG
GTTCTGAGAATTCCCTAGGGCGGCCGCGAATTAATTCGCCTTAGACATGACTGTTCCTCAGTTCAAGTTG
GGCACTTACGAGAAGACCGGTCTTGCTAGATTCTAATCAAGAGGATGTCAGAATGCCATTTGCCTGAGAG
ATGCAGGCTTCATTTTTGATACTTTTTTATTTGTAACCTATATAGTATAGGATTTTTTTTGTCATTTTGT
TTCTTCTCGTACGAGCTTGCTCCTGATCAGCCTATCTCGCAGCTGATGAATATCTTGTGGTAGGGGTTTG
GGAAAATCATTCGAGTTTGATGTTTTTCTTGGTATTTCCCACTCCTCTTCAGAGTACAGAAGATTAAGTG
AGACGTTCGTTTGTGCAAGCTTATCGATAAGCTTTAATGCGGTAGTTTATCACAGTTAAATTGCTAACGC
AGTCAGGCACCGTGTATGAAATCTAACAATGCGCTCATCGTCATCCTCGGCACCGTCACCCTGGATGCTG
TAGGCATAGGCTTGGTTATGCCGGTACTGCCGGGCCTCTTGCGGGATATCGTCCATTCCGACAGCATCGC
CAGTCACTATGGCGTGCTGCTAGCGCTATATGCGTTGATGCAATTTCTATGCGCACCCGTTCTCGGAGCA
CTGTCCGACCGCTTTGGCCGCCGCCCAGTCCTGCTCGCTTCGCTACTTGGAGCCACTATCGACTACGCGA
TCATGGCGACCACACCCGTCCTGTGGATCTATCGAATCTAAATGTAAGTTAAAATCTCTAAATAATTAAA
TAAGTCCCAGTTTCTCCATACGAACCTTAACAGCATTGCGGTGAGCATCTAGACCTTCAACAGCAGCCAG
ATCCATCACTGCTTGGCCAATATGTTTCAGTCCCTCAGGAGTTACGTCTTGTGAAGTGATGAACTTCTGG
AAGGTTGCAGTGTTAACTCCGCTGTATTGACGGGCATATCCGTACGTTGGCAAAGTGTGGTTGGTACCGG
AGGAGTAATCTCCACAACTCTCTGGAGAGTAGGCACCAACAAACACAGATCCAGCGTGTTGTACTTGATC
AACATAAGAAGAAGCATTCTCGATTTGCAGGATCAAGTGTTCAGGAGCGTACTGATTGGACATTTCCAAA
GCCTGCTCGTAGGTTGCAACCGATAGGGTTGTAGAGTGTGCAATACACTTGCGTACAATTTCAACCCTTG
GCAACTGCACAGCTTGGTTGTGAACAGCATCTTCAATTCTGGCAAGCTCCTTGTCTGTCATATCGACAGC
CAACAGAATCACCTGGGAATCAATACCATGTTCAGCTTGAGACAGAAGGTCTGAGGCAACGAAATCTGGA
TCAGCGTATTTATCAGCAATAACTAGAACTTCAGAAGGCCCAGCAGGCATGTCAATACTACACAGGGCTG
ATGTGTCATTTTGAACCATCATCTTGGCAGCAGTAACGAACTGGTTTCCTGGACCAAATATTTTGTCACA
CTTAGGAACAGTTTCTGTTCCGTAAGCCATAGCAGCTACTGCCTGGGCGCCTCCTGCTAGCACGATACAC
TTAGCACCAACCTTGTGGGCAACGTAGATGACTTCTGGGGTAAGGGTACCATCCTTCTTAGGTGGAGATG
CAAAAACAATTTCTTTGCAACCAGCAACTTTGGCAGGAACACCCAGCATCAGGGAAGTGGAAGGCAGAAT
TGCGGTTCCACCAGGAATATAGAGGCCAACTTTCTCAATAGGTCTTGCAAAACGAGAGCAGACTACACCA
GGGCAAGTCTCAACTTGCAACGTCTCCGTTAGTTGAGCTTCATGGAATTTCCTGACGTTATCTATAGAGA
GATCAATGGCTCTCTTAACGTTATCTGGCAATTGCATAAGTTCCTCTGGGAAAGGAGCTTCTAACACAGG
TGTCTTCAAAGCGACTCCATCAAACTTGGCAGTTAGTTCTAAAAGGGCTTTGTCACCATTTTGACGAACA
TTGTCGACAATTGGTTTGACTAATTCCATAATCTGTTCCGTTTTCTGGATAGGACGACGAAGGGCATCTT
CAATTTCTTGTGAGGAGGCCTTAGAAACGTCAATTTTGCACAATTCAATACGACCTTCAGAAGGGACTTC
TTTAGGTTTGGATTCTTCTTTAGGTTGTTCCTTGGTGTATCCTGGCTTGGCATCTCCTTTCCTTCTAGTG
ACCTTTAGGGACTTCATATCCAGGTTTCTCTCCACCTCGTCCAACGTCACACCGTACTTGGCACATCTAA
CTAATGCAAAATAAAATAAGTCAGCACATTCCCAGGCTATATCTTCCTTGGATTTAGCTTCTGCAAGTTC
ATCAGCTTCCTCCCTAATTTTAGCGTTCAACAAAACTTCGTCGTCAAATAACCGTTTGGTATAAGAACCT
TCTGGAGCATTGCTCTTACGATCCCACAAGGTGGCTTCCATGGCTCTAAGACCCTTTGATTGGCCAAAAC
AGGAAGTGCGTTCCAAGTGACAGAAACCAACACCTGTTTGTTCAACCACAAATTTCAAGCAGTCTCCATC
ACAATCCAATTCGATACCCAGCAACTTTTGAGTTGCTCCAGATGTAGCACCTTTATACCACAAACCGTGA
CGACGAGATTGGTAGACTCCAGTTTGTGTCCTTATAGCCTCCGGAATAGACTTTTTGGACGAGTACACCA
GGCCCAACGAGTAATTAGAAGAGTCAGCCACCAAAGTAGTGAATAGACCATCGGGGCGGTCAGTAGTCAA
AGACGCCAACAAAATTTCACTGACAGGGAACTTTTTGACATCTTCAGAAAGTTCGTATTCAGTAGTCAAT
TGCCGAGCATCAATAATGGGGATTATACCAGAAGCAACAGTGGAAGTCACATCTACCAACTTTGCGGTCT
CAGAAAAAGCATAAACAGTTCTACTACCGCCATTAGTGAAACTTTTCAAATCGCCCAGTGGAGAAGAAAA
AGGCACAGCGATACTAGCATTAGCGGGCAAGGATGCAACTTTATCAACCAGGGTCCTATAGATAACCCTA
GCGCCTGGGATCATCCTTTGGACAACTCTTTCTGCCAAATCTAGGTCCAAAATCACTTCATTGATACCAT
TATTGTACAACTTGAGCAAGTTGTCGATCAGCTCCTCAAATTGGTCCTCTGTAACGGATGACTCAACTTG
CACATTAACTTGAAGCTCAGTCGATTGAGTGAACTTGATCAGGTTGTGCAGCTGGTCAGCAGCATAGGGA
AACACGGCTTTTCCTACCAAACTCAAGGAATTATCAAACTCTGCAACACTTGCGTATGCAGGTAGCAAGG
GAAATGTCATACTTGAAGTCGGACAGTGAGTGTAGTCTTGAGAAATTCTGAAGCCGTATTTTTATTATCA
GTGAGTCAGTCATCAGGAGATCCTCTACGCCGGACGCATCGTGGCCGGCATCACCGGCGCCACAGGTGCG
GTTGCTGGCGCCTATATCGCCGACATCACCGATGGGGAAGATCGGGCTCGCCACTTCGGGCTCATGAGCG
CTTGTTTCGGCGTGGGTATGGTGGCAGGCCCCGTGGCCGGGGGACTGTTGGGCGCCATCTCCTTGCATGC
ACCATTCCTTGCGGCGGCGGTGCTCAACGGCCTCAACCTACTACTGGGCTGCTTCCTAATGCAGGAGTCG
CATAAGGGAGAGCGTCGAGTATCTATGATTGGAAGTATGGGAATGGTGATACCCGCATTCTTCAGTGTCT
TGAGGTCTCCTATCAGATTATGCCCAACTAAAGCAACCGGAGGAGGAGATTTCATGGTAAATTTCTCTGA
CTTTTGGTCATCAGTAGACTCGAACTGTGAGACTATCTCGGTTATGACAGCAGAAATGTCCTTCTTGGAG
ACAGTAAATGAAGTCCCACCAATAAAGAAATCCTTGTTATCAGGAACAAACTTCTTGTTTCGAACTTTTT
CGGTGCCTTGAACTATAAAATGTAGAGTGGATATGTCGGGTAGGAATGGAGCGGGCAAATGCTTACCTTC
TGGACCTTCAAGAGGTATGTAGGGTTTGTAGATACTGATGCCAACTTCAGTGACAACGTTGCTATTTCGT
TCAAACCATTCCGAATCCAGAGAAATCAAAGTTGTTTGTCTACTATTGATCCAAGCCAGTGCGGTCTTGA
AACTGACAATAGTGTGCTCGTGTTTTGAGGTCATCTTTGTATGAATAAATCTAGTCTTTGATCTAAATAA
TCTTGACGAGCCAGACGATAATACCAATCTAAACTCTTTAAACGTTAAAGGACAAGTATGTCTGCCTGTA
TTAAACCCCAAATCAGCTCGTAGTCTGATCCTCATCAACTTGAGGGGCACTATCTTGTTTTAGAGAAATT
TGCGGAGATGCGATATCGAGAAAAAGGTACGCTGATTTTAAACGTGAAATTTATCTCAAGATCTGCTGCC
TCGCGCGTTTCGGTGATGACGGTGAAAACCTCTGACACATGCAGCTCCCGGAGACGGTCACAGCTTGTCT
GTAAGCGGATGCCGGGAGCAGACAAGCCCGTCAGGGCGCGTCAGCGGGTGTTGGCGGGTGTCGGGGCGCA
GCCATGACCCAGTCACGTAGCGATAGCGGAGTGTATACTGGCTTAACTATGCGGCATCAGAGCAGATTGT
ACTGAGAGTGCACCATATGCGGTGTGAAATACCGCACAGATGCGTAAGGAGAAAATACCGCATCAGGCGC
TCTTCCGCTTCCTCGCTCACTGACTCGCTGCGCTCGGTCGTTCGGCTGCGGCGAGCGGTATCAGCTCACT
CAAAGGCGGTAATACGGTTATCCACAGAATCAGGGGATAACGCAGGAAAGAACATGTGAGCAAAAGGCCA
GCAAAAGGCCAGGAACCGTAAAAAGGCCGCGTTGCTGGCGTTTTTCCATAGGCTCCGCCCCCCTGACGAG
CATCACAAAAATCGACGCTCAAGTCAGAGGTGGCGAAACCCGACAGGACTATAAAGATACCAGGCGTTTC
CCCCTGGAAGCTCCCTCGTGCGCTCTCCTGTTCCGACCCTGCCGCTTACCGGATACCTGTCCGCCTTTCT
CCCTTCGGGAAGCGTGGCGCTTTCTCATAGCTCACGCTGTAGGTATCTCAGTTCGGTGTAGGTCGTTCGC
TCCAAGCTGGGCTGTGTGCACGAACCCCCCGTTCAGCCCGACCGCTGCGCCTTATCCGGTAACTATCGTC
TTGAGTCCAACCCGGTAAGACACGACTTATCGCCACTGGCAGCAGCCACTGGTAACAGGATTAGCAGAGC
GAGGTATGTAGGCGGTGCTACAGAGTTCTTGAAGTGGTGGCCTAACTACGGCTACACTAGAAGGACAGTA
TTTGGTATCTGCGCTCTGCTGAAGCCAGTTACCTTCGGAAAAAGAGTTGGTAGCTCTTGATCCGGCAAAC
AAACCACCGCTGGTAGCGGTGGTTTTTTTGTTTGCAAGCAGCAGATTACGCGCAGAAAAAAAGGATCTCA
AGAAGATCCTTTGATCTTTTCTACGGGGTCTGACGCTCAGTGGAACGAAAACTCACGTTAAGGGATTTTG
GTCATGAGATTATCAAAAAGGATCTTCACCTAGATCCTTTTAAATTAAAAATGAAGTTTTAAATCAATCT
AAAGTATATATGAGTAAACTTGGTCTGACAGTTACCAATGCTTAATCAGTGAGGCACCTATCTCAGCGAT
CTGTCTATTTCGTTCATCCATAGTTGCCTGACTCCCCGTCGTGTAGATAACTACGATACGGGAGGGCTTA
CCATCTGGCCCCAGTGCTGCAATGATACCGCGAGACCCACGCTCACCGGCTCCAGATTTATCAGCAATAA
ACCAGCCAGCCGGAAGGGCCGAGCGCAGAAGTGGTCCTGCAACTTTATCCGCCTCCATCCAGTCTATTAA
TTGTTGCCGGGAAGCTAGAGTAAGTAGTTCGCCAGTTAATAGTTTGCGCAACGTTGTTGCCATTGCTGCA
GGCATCGTGGTGTCACGCTCGTCGTTTGGTATGGCTTCATTCAGCTCCGGTTCCCAACGATCAAGGCGAG
TTACATGATCCCCCATGTTGTGCAAAAAAGCGGTTAGCTCCTTCGGTCCTCCGATCGTTGTCAGAAGTAA
GTTGGCCGCAGTGTTATCACTCATGGTTATGGCAGCACTGCATAATTCTCTTACTGTCATGCCATCCGTA
AGATGCTTTTCTGTGACTGGTGAGTACTCAACCAAGTCATTCTGAGAATAGTGTATGCGGCGACCGAGTT
GCTCTTGCCCGGCGTCAACACGGGATAATACCGCGCCACATAGCAGAACTTTAAAAGTGCTCATCATTGG
AAAACGTTCTTCGGGGCGAAAACTCTCAAGGATCTTACCGCTGTTGAGATCCAGTTCGATGTAACCCACT
CGTGCACCCAACTGATCTTCAGCATCTTTTACTTTCACCAGCGTTTCTGGGTGAGCAAAAACAGGAAGGC
AAAATGCCGCAAAAAAGGGAATAAGGGCGACACGGAAATGTTGAATACTCATACTCTTCCTTTTTCAATA
TTATTGAAGCATTTATCAGGGTTATTGTCTCATGAGCGGATACATATTTGAATGTATTTAGAAAAATAAA
CAAATAGGGGTTCCGCGCACATTTCCCCGAAAAGTGCCACCTGACGTCTAAGAAACCATTATTATCATGA
CATTAACCTATAAAAATAGGCGTATCACGAGGCCCTTTCGTCTTCAAGAATTAATTCTCATGTTTGACAG
CTTATCATCGATAAGCTGACTCATGTTGGTATTGTGAAATAGACGCAGATCGGGAACACTGAAAAATAAC
AGTTATTATTCGA
Features (pLannotate 1.2.2; 15 found; start..end, strand, type, name):
      1..936     +  promoter       AOX1 promoter: Pichia pastoris AOX1; inducible promoter, regulated by methanol
    948..1214    +  CDS            α-factor secretion signal: N-terminal secretion signal from S. cerevisiae alpha-factor; MFα1; Cleavage by the Kex2 protease occurs after the dibasic KR sequence. The EA dipeptides are then removed by dipeptidyl aminopeptidase A.
   1203..1544    +  CDS            BE2S1 (fragment): 2SS1_BEREX - Experimental evidence at protein level: Swiss-Prot protein existence level 1. This is a 2S seed storage protein. From Bertholletia excelsa (Brazil nut).
   1578..1643    +  CDS            AOX1 (fragment): ALOX1_KOMPC - Experimental evidence at protein level: Swiss-Prot protein existence level 1. Major isoform of alcohol oxidase, which catalyzes the oxidation of methanol to formaldehyde and hydrogen peroxide, the first step in the methanol utilization pathway of methylotrophic yeasts. From Komagataella phaffii (strain ATCC 76273 / CBS 7435 / CECT 11047 / NRRL Y-11430 / Wegner 21-1) (Yeast) (Pichia pastoris).
   1647..1893    +  terminator     AOX1 terminator: Pichia pastoris AOX1; transcription terminator for AOX1
   1976..2269    +  CDS            TcR (fragment): tetracycline efflux protein; tet; confers resistance to tetracycline
   2306..4840    -  CDS            PpHIS4: multifunctional enzyme, required for histidine biosynthesis; Pichia pastoris HIS4; auxotrophic marker for Pichia pastoris
   4919..5198    +  CDS            TcR (fragment): tetracycline efflux protein; tet; confers resistance to tetracycline
   5195..5943    +  misc_feature   AOX1 3' fragment: region downstream of Pichia pastoris AOX1 gene
   5945..5985    +  CDS            rop (fragment): Rop protein, which maintains plasmids at low copy number; rop
   6087..6227    +  misc_feature   bom: basis of mobility region from pBR322
   6413..7001    -  rep_origin     ori: high-copy-number ColE1/pMB1/pBR322/pUC origin of replication
   7172..8032    -  CDS            AmpR: β-lactamase; bla; confers resistance to ampicillin, carbenicillin, and related antibiotics
   8033..8137    -  promoter       AmpR promoter: bla
   8254..8277    +  promoter       tet promoter (fragment): E. coli promoter for tetracycline efflux protein gene
