[The description below was written by a language model from this plasmid's Addgene catalogue record and pLannotate feature annotations shown in this document.]
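Description:
pMJA151 is a yeast expression plasmid built on the pPIC9 backbone for secreted production of a mutant form of Ber e 1, the 2S seed storage protein (2S albumin) of Brazil nut (Bertholletia excelsa), in Pichia pastoris. The roughly 333 bp insert was cloned between XhoI and EcoRI sites, both retained, and according to the depositor carries the S47A substitution. The sequenced plasmid is about 8.3 kb.

Expression is driven by the methanol-inducible AOX1 promoter. The Ber e 1 coding region is fused in frame downstream of the Saccharomyces cerevisiae α-factor secretion signal, which directs the protein into the secretory pathway. Kex2 cleaves after the dibasic KR site and dipeptidyl aminopeptidase A trims the EA repeats, so the mature protein is released into the culture medium. Transcription ends at the AOX1 terminator, which is preceded by a short residual fragment of AOX1 coding sequence.

The Pichia HIS4 gene provides auxotrophic selection in his4 host strains. Together with the AOX1 promoter, the separate AOX1 3′ fragment supplies homology for integration of the cassette into the Pichia genome, since the plasmid has no annotated yeast replication origin.

For propagation in E. coli the plasmid carries a ColE1/pMB1-type origin and the β-lactamase gene for ampicillin selection. The bom site and the fragments of the tetracycline resistance gene, tet promoter and rop are non-functional remnants of the pBR322-derived backbone.

The record supports its use for producing the secreted S47A variant of this Brazil nut protein, but does not state what the mutation is meant to probe.
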