Addgene plasmid #128526: pMJA151
Purpose: Expresses mutant Ber e 1 in Pichia
Depositing lab: Marcos Alcocer. Depositing organization: University of Nottingham.
Backbone
  Vector backbone: pPIC9
  Backbone manufacturer: Invitrogen
  Backbone size w/o insert (bp): 8016
  Vector type: Yeast Expression
  Selectable markers: HIS4
Growth in bacteria
  Bacterial resistance: Ampicillin, 100 μg/mL
  Growth temperature: 37°C
  Growth strain: DH5alpha
  Copy number: Unknown
Gene/Insert
  Gene/Insert name: mutant Ber e 1 (alt name: M80400)
  Species: Bertholletia excelsa
  Insert size (bp): 333
  Promoter: AOX1
  Cloning method: Restriction Enzyme; 5′ cloning site XhoI (not destroyed); 3′ cloning site EcoRI (not destroyed)
  Sequencing primers: 5′ CGACTGGTTCCAATTGACAAGCTTT; 3′ TGCATCTCTCAGGCAAATGGCA
Terms and licenses: Academic/Nonprofit Terms; Industry Terms: Not Available to Industry
Depositor comments: secreted Ber e 1 from Brazil nut mutant S47A
How to cite: pMJA151 was a gift from Marcos Alcocer (Addgene plasmid # 128526 ; http://n2t.net/addgene:128526 ; RRID:Addgene_128526)
