>Addgene plasmid #128526 | pMJA151 | analyzer sequence | sequence record 246371
GAGGCTGAAGCTCAGGAGGAGTGTCGCGAGCAGATGCAGAGACAGCAGATGCTCAGCCACTGCCGGATGT
ATATGAGACAGCAGATGGAGGAGAGCACGTACCAGACCATGCCCAGGCGGGGAATGGAGCCGCATATGGC
CGAGTGCTGCGAGCAGCTGGAGGGGATGGACGAGAGCTGCAGATGCGAAGGCTTAAGGATGATGATGAGG
ATGATGCAACAGAAGGAGATGCAACCCCGAGGGGAGCAGATGCGAAGGATGATGAGGCTGGCCGAGAATA
TCCCTTCCCGCTGCAACCTCAGTCCCATGAGATGCCCCATGGGTGGCTCCATTGCCGGGTTCTGA
